Addgene plasmid #77375: STK31 gRNA (BRDN0001146594)
Purpose: 3rd generation lentiviral gRNA plasmid targeting human STK31
Depositing lab: John Doench & David Root. Depositing organization: Broad Institute. Publication: Optimized sgRNA design to maximize activity and minimize off-target effects of CRISPR-Cas9. Doench JG, Fusi N, Sullender M, Hegde M, Vaimberg EW, Donovan KF, Smith I, Tothova Z, Wilen C, Orchard R, Virgin HW, Listgarten J, Root DE. Nat Biotechnol. 2016 Jan 18. doi: 10.1038/nbt.3437. PubMed 26780180.
Backbone
  Vector backbone: lentiGuide-Puro
  Backbone manufacturer: Zhang Lab (Addgene plasmid # 52963)
  Vector type: Mammalian Expression, Lentiviral, CRISPR
  Selectable markers: Puromycin
Growth in bacteria
  Bacterial resistance: Ampicillin, 100 μg/mL
  Growth temperature: 37°C
  Growth strain: DH5alpha
  Copy number: High Copy
Gene/Insert
  Gene/Insert name: STK31 (alt names: STK31; NM_001260504.1)
  gRNA/shRNA sequence: TTTGGAACCATGCTACAAGA
  Species: H. sapiens (human)
  Entrez Gene: STK31 (a.k.a. TDRD8, SGK396, FLJ16102)
  Promoter: hU6
  Cloning method: Unknown
  Sequencing primers: 5′ U6-F; 3′ pS2-R
Terms and licenses: Academic/Nonprofit Terms; Industry Terms: Not Available to Industry
Depositor comments: The gRNA was designed to target the following Genbank reference sequence(s): NM_001260504.1,NM_001260505.1,NM_031414.4,NM_032944.3. Note that this plasmid does NOT contain Cas9. It should be used in conjunction with lentiCas9-Blast (Addgene #52962) or otherwise with cell lines already expressing Cas9. Browse the full kinome gRNA library at http://www.addgene.org/pooled-library/broadgpp-human-kinome/ or visit http://www.broadinstitute.org/rnai/public/ for detailed protocols and information.
How to cite: STK31 gRNA (BRDN0001146594) was a gift from John Doench & David Root (Addgene plasmid # 77375 ; http://n2t.net/addgene:77375 ; RRID:Addgene_77375)
