[The description below was written by a language model from this plasmid's Addgene catalogue record and the feature table of its GenBank file.]
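Description:
STK31 gRNA (BRDN0001146594) is a third-generation lentiviral guide RNA plasmid built on the lentiGuide-Puro backbone and designed to direct Streptococcus pyogenes Cas9 to the human serine/threonine kinase gene STK31 (also known as TDRD8 or SGK396). The 8.3 kb circular construct is maintained in E. coli through a high-copy ColE1/pUC-type origin with ampicillin selection from the bla gene. It also carries an f1 origin and an SV40 origin, along with lac, T7 and T3 promoter remnants from the cloning backbone.

The lentiviral transfer cassette begins with an RSV promoter fused to a truncated HIV-1 5' LTR, which makes genomic RNA production in packaging cells independent of Tat. This is followed by the Psi packaging signal and the RRE for Rev-dependent nuclear export. The cassette ends in a U3-deleted, self-inactivating 3' LTR followed by an SV40 polyadenylation signal. Within it, a human U6 RNA polymerase III promoter drives the STK31-specific spacer joined to the Cas9 gRNA scaffold, with a cPPT/CTS element annotated just downstream. A separate EF-1-alpha promoter, including its first intron, expresses puromycin N-acetyltransferase so that transduced mammalian cells can be selected, and a WPRE enhances expression of that transcript.

The guide was designed against several STK31 transcript variants and belongs to a human kinome gRNA collection created with optimized sgRNA design rules. The plasmid does not encode Cas9, so it is meant to be used with a separate Cas9 lentiviral vector or in cells that already express Cas9, typically for knockout of STK31.
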