LOCUS       Exported 8323 bp ds-DNA circular SYN 13-MAY-2021
DEFINITION  3rd generation lentiviral gRNA plasmid targeting human STK31.
ACCESSION   .
VERSION     .
KEYWORDS    STK31 gRNA (BRDN0001146594)
SOURCE      synthetic DNA construct
  ORGANISM  synthetic DNA construct
REFERENCE   1 (bases 1 to 8323)
  AUTHORS   Doench JG, Fusi N, Sullender M, Hegde M, Vaimberg EW, Donovan KF,
            Smith I, Tothova Z, Wilen C, Orchard R, Virgin HW, Listgarten J,
            Root DE
  TITLE     Optimized sgRNA design to maximize activity and minimize off-target
            effects of CRISPR-Cas9.
  JOURNAL   Nat Biotechnol. 2016 Jan 18. doi: 10.1038/nbt.3437.
  PUBMED    26780180
REFERENCE   2 (bases 1 to 8323)
  AUTHORS   .
  TITLE     Direct Submission
  JOURNAL   Exported May 13, 2021 from SnapGene Server 1.1.58
            http://www.snapgene.com
FEATURES             Location/Qualifiers
     source          1..8323
                     /organism="synthetic DNA construct"
                     /mol_type="other DNA"
     promoter        87..1265
                     /label=EF-1-alpha promoter
                     /note="strong constitutive promoter for human elongation
                     factor EF-1-alpha"
     intron          318..1256
                     /label=EF-1-alpha intron A
                     /note="intron upstream of the start codon of human
                     EF-1-alpha"
     primer_bind     1213..1233
                     /label=EF1a-F
                     /note="Human elongation factor-1a promoter, forward primer"
     CDS             1278..1877
                     /codon_start=1
                     /gene="pac from Streptomyces alboniger"
                     /product="puromycin N-acetyltransferase"
                     /label=PuroR
                     /note="confers resistance to puromycin"
                     /translation="MTEYKPTVRLATRDDVPRAVRTLAAAFADYPATRHTVDPDRHIER
                     VTELQELFLTRVGLDIGKVWVADDGAAVAVWTTPESVEAGAVFAEIGPRMAELSGSRLA
                     AQQQMEGLLAPHRPKEPAWFLATVGVSPDHQGKGLGSAVVLPGVEAAERAGVPAFLETS
                     APRNLPFYERLGFTVTADVEVPEGPRTWCMTRKPGA"
     primer_bind     complement(1278..1297)
                     /label=Puro-R
                     /note="Puromycin resistance gene, reverse primer. Also
                     called puro-variant-R"
     primer_bind     1774..1794
                     /label=Puro-F
                     /note="Puromycin resistance gene, forward primer"
     misc_feature    1893..2481
                     /label=WPRE
                     /note="woodchuck hepatitis virus posttranscriptional
                     regulatory element"
     primer_bind     complement(1946..1966)
                     /label=WPRE-R
                     /note="WPRE, reverse primer"
     CDS             complement(2364..2375)
                     /codon_start=1
                     /product="Factor Xa recognition and cleavage site"
                     /label=Factor Xa site
                     /translation="IEGR"
     LTR             2553..2786
                     /label=3' LTR (Delta-U3)
                     /note="self-inactivating 3' long terminal repeat (LTR) from
                     HIV-1"
     polyA_signal    2864..2985
                     /label=SV40 poly(A) signal
                     /note="SV40 polyadenylation signal"
     primer_bind     complement(2901..2920)
                     /label=SV40pA-R
                     /note="SV40 polyA, reverse primer"
     primer_bind     2955..2974
                     /label=EBV-rev
                     /note="SV40 polyA terminator, reverse primer"
     rep_origin      3025..3160
                     /label=SV40 ori
                     /note="SV40 origin of replication"
     primer_bind     3087..3106
                     /label=SV40pro-F
                     /note="SV40 promoter/origin, forward primer"
     primer_bind     complement(3180..3199)
                     /label=T7
                     /note="T7 promoter, forward primer"
     promoter        complement(3181..3199)
                     /label=T7 promoter
                     /note="promoter for bacteriophage T7 RNA polymerase"
     primer_bind     complement(3209..3226)
                     /label=M13 Forward
                     /note="In lacZ gene. Also called M13-F20 or M13 (-21)
                     Forward"
     primer_bind     complement(3209..3225)
                     /label=M13 fwd
                     /note="common sequencing primer, one of multiple similar
                     variants"
     primer_bind     complement(3218..3240)
                     /label=M13/pUC Forward
                     /note="In lacZ gene"
     rep_origin      3367..3822
                     /direction=RIGHT
                     /label=f1 ori
                     /note="f1 bacteriophage origin of replication; arrow
                     indicates direction of (+) strand synthesis"
     primer_bind     complement(3454..3473)
                     /label=F1ori-R
                     /note="F1 origin, reverse primer"
     primer_bind     3664..3685
                     /label=F1ori-F
                     /note="F1 origin, forward primer"
     promoter        3848..3952
                     /gene="bla"
                     /label=AmpR promoter
     CDS             3953..4813
                     /codon_start=1
                     /gene="bla"
                     /product="beta-lactamase"
                     /label=AmpR
                     /note="confers resistance to ampicillin, carbenicillin, and
                     related antibiotics"
                     /translation="MSIQHFRVALIPFFAAFCLPVFAHPETLVKVKDAEDQLGARVGYI
                     ELDLNSGKILESFRPEERFPMMSTFKVLLCGAVLSRIDAGQEQLGRRIHYSQNDLVEYS
                     PVTEKHLTDGMTVRELCSAAITMSDNTAANLLLTTIGGPKELTAFLHNMGDHVTRLDRW
                     EPELNEAIPNDERDTTMPVAMATTLRKLLTGELLTLASRQQLIDWMEADKVAGPLLRSA
                     LPAGWFIADKSGAGERGSRGIIAALGPDGKPSRIVVIYTTGSQATMDERNRQIAEIGAS
                     LIKHW"
     primer_bind     complement(4171..4190)
                     /label=Amp-R
                     /note="Ampicillin resistance gene, reverse primer"
     rep_origin      4984..5572
                     /direction=RIGHT
                     /label=ori
                     /note="high-copy-number ColE1/pMB1/pBR322/pUC origin of
                     replication"
     primer_bind     5473..5492
                     /label=pBR322ori-F
                     /note="pBR322 origin, forward primer"
     primer_bind     5726..5743
                     /label=L4440
                     /note="L4440 vector, forward primer"
     protein_bind    5860..5881
                     /label=CAP binding site
                     /bound_moiety="E. coli catabolite activator protein"
                     /note="CAP binding activates transcription in the presence
                     of cAMP."
     promoter        5896..5926
                     /label=lac promoter
                     /note="promoter for the E. coli lac operon"
     protein_bind    5934..5950
                     /label=lac operator
                     /bound_moiety="lac repressor encoded by lacI"
                     /note="The lac repressor binds to the lac operator to
                     inhibit transcription in E. coli. This inhibition can be
                     relieved by adding lactose or
                     isopropyl-beta-D-thiogalactopyranoside (IPTG)."
     primer_bind     5939..5961
                     /label=M13/pUC Reverse
                     /note="In lacZ gene"
     primer_bind     5958..5974
                     /label=M13 rev
                     /note="common sequencing primer, one of multiple similar
                     variants"
     primer_bind     5958..5974
                     /label=M13 Reverse
                     /note="In lacZ gene. Also called M13-rev"
     primer_bind     5993..6013
                     /label=T3
                     /note="T3 promoter, forward primer"
     promoter        5995..6013
                     /label=T3 promoter
                     /note="promoter for bacteriophage T3 RNA polymerase"
     promoter        6041..6267
                     /label=RSV promoter
                     /note="Rous sarcoma virus enhancer/promoter"
     LTR             6268..6448
                     /label=5' LTR (truncated)
                     /note="truncated 5' long terminal repeat (LTR) from HIV-1"
     misc_feature    6495..6620
                     /label=HIV-1 Psi
                     /note="packaging signal of human immunodeficiency virus
                     type 1"
     misc_feature    7113..7346
                     /label=RRE
                     /note="The Rev response element (RRE) of HIV-1 allows for
                     Rev-dependent mRNA export from the nucleus to the
                     cytoplasm."
     CDS             7531..7575
                     /codon_start=1
                     /product="antigenic peptide corresponding to amino acids
                     655 to 669 of the HIV envelope protein gp41 (Lutje Hulsik
                     et al., 2013)"
                     /label=gp41 peptide
                     /note="recognized by the 2H10 single-chain llama nanobody"
                     /translation="KNEQELLELDKWASL"
     promoter        7753..7993
                     /label=U6 promoter
                     /note="RNA polymerase III promoter for human U6 snRNA"
     primer_bind     7753..7773
                     /label=hU6-F
                     /note="Human U6 promoter, forward primer"
     primer_bind     7924..7943
                     /label=LKO.1 5'
                     /note="Human U6 promoter, forward primer"
     misc_RNA        8023..8098
                     /label=gRNA scaffold
                     /note="guide RNA scaffold for the Streptococcus pyogenes
                     CRISPR/Cas9 system"
     misc_feature    8154..8271
                     /label=cPPT/CTS
                     /note="central polypurine tract and central termination
                     sequence of HIV-1"
ORIGIN
        1 cccgggtgca aagatggata aagttttaaa cagagaggaa tctttgcagc taatggacct
       61 tctaggtctt gaaaggagtg ggaattggct ccggtgcccg tcagtgggca gagcgcacat
      121 cgcccacagt ccccgagaag ttggggggag gggtcggcaa ttgatccggt gcctagagaa
      181 ggtggcgcgg ggtaaactgg gaaagtgatg tcgtgtactg gctccgcctt tttcccgagg
      241 gtgggggaga accgtatata agtgcagtag tcgccgtgaa cgttcttttt cgcaacgggt
      301 ttgccgccag aacacaggta agtgccgtgt gtggttcccg cgggcctggc ctctttacgg
      361 gttatggccc ttgcgtgcct tgaattactt ccacctggct gcagtacgtg attcttgatc
      421 ccgagcttcg ggttggaagt gggtgggaga gttcgaggcc ttgcgcttaa ggagcccctt
      481 cgcctcgtgc ttgagttgag gcctggcctg ggcgctgggg ccgccgcgtg cgaatctggt
      541 ggcaccttcg cgcctgtctc gctgctttcg ataagtctct agccatttaa aatttttgat
      601 gacctgctgc gacgcttttt ttctggcaag atagtcttgt aaatgcgggc caagatctgc
      661 acactggtat ttcggttttt ggggccgcgg gcggcgacgg ggcccgtgcg tcccagcgca
      721 catgttcggc gaggcggggc ctgcgagcgc ggccaccgag aatcggacgg gggtagtctc
      781 aagctggccg gcctgctctg gtgcctggcc tcgcgccgcc gtgtatcgcc ccgccctggg
      841 cggcaaggct ggcccggtcg gcaccagttg cgtgagcgga aagatggccg cttcccggcc
      901 ctgctgcagg gagctcaaaa tggaggacgc ggcgctcggg agagcgggcg ggtgagtcac
      961 ccacacaaag gaaaagggcc tttccgtcct cagccgtcgc ttcatgtgac tccacggagt
     1021 accgggcgcc gtccaggcac ctcgattagt tctcgagctt ttggagtacg tcgtctttag
     1081 gttgggggga ggggttttat gcgatggagt ttccccacac tgagtgggtg gagactgaag
     1141 ttaggccagc ttggcacttg atgtaattct ccttggaatt tgcccttttt gagtttggat
     1201 cttggttcat tctcaagcct cagacagtgg ttcaaagttt ttttcttcca tttcaggtgt
     1261 cgtgacgtac ggccaccatg accgagtaca agcccacggt gcgcctcgcc acccgcgacg
     1321 acgtccccag ggccgtacgc accctcgccg ccgcgttcgc cgactacccc gccacgcgcc
     1381 acaccgtcga tccggaccgc cacatcgagc gggtcaccga gctgcaagaa ctcttcctca
     1441 cgcgcgtcgg gctcgacatc ggcaaggtgt gggtcgcgga cgacggcgcc gccgtggcgg
     1501 tctggaccac gccggagagc gtcgaagcgg gggcggtgtt cgccgagatc ggcccgcgca
     1561 tggccgagtt gagcggttcc cggctggccg cgcagcaaca gatggaaggc ctcctggcgc
     1621 cgcaccggcc caaggagccc gcgtggttcc tggccaccgt cggagtctcg cccgaccacc
     1681 agggcaaggg tctgggcagc gccgtcgtgc tccccggagt ggaggcggcc gagcgcgccg
     1741 gggtgcccgc cttcctggag acctccgcgc cccgcaacct ccccttctac gagcggctcg
     1801 gcttcaccgt caccgccgac gtcgaggtgc ccgaaggacc gcgcacctgg tgcatgaccc
     1861 gcaagcccgg tgcctgaacg cgttaagtcg acaatcaacc tctggattac aaaatttgtg
     1921 aaagattgac tggtattctt aactatgttg ctccttttac gctatgtgga tacgctgctt
     1981 taatgccttt gtatcatgct attgcttccc gtatggcttt cattttctcc tccttgtata
     2041 aatcctggtt gctgtctctt tatgaggagt tgtggcccgt tgtcaggcaa cgtggcgtgg
     2101 tgtgcactgt gtttgctgac gcaaccccca ctggttgggg cattgccacc acctgtcagc
     2161 tcctttccgg gactttcgct ttccccctcc ctattgccac ggcggaactc atcgccgcct
     2221 gccttgcccg ctgctggaca ggggctcggc tgttgggcac tgacaattcc gtggtgttgt
     2281 cggggaaatc atcgtccttt ccttggctgc tcgcctgtgt tgccacctgg attctgcgcg
     2341 ggacgtcctt ctgctacgtc ccttcggccc tcaatccagc ggaccttcct tcccgcggcc
     2401 tgctgccggc tctgcggcct cttccgcgtc ttcgccttcg ccctcagacg agtcggatct
     2461 ccctttgggc cgcctccccg cgtcgacttt aagaccaatg acttacaagg cagctgtaga
     2521 tcttagccac tttttaaaag aaaagggggg actggaaggg ctaattcact cccaacgaag
     2581 acaagatctg ctttttgctt gtactgggtc tctctggtta gaccagatct gagcctggga
     2641 gctctctggc taactaggga acccactgct taagcctcaa taaagcttgc cttgagtgct
     2701 tcaagtagtg tgtgcccgtc tgttgtgtga ctctggtaac tagagatccc tcagaccctt
     2761 ttagtcagtg tggaaaatct ctagcagtac gtatagtagt tcatgtcatc ttattattca
     2821 gtatttataa cttgcaaaga aatgaatatc agagagtgag aggaacttgt ttattgcagc
     2881 ttataatggt tacaaataaa gcaatagcat cacaaatttc acaaataaag catttttttc
     2941 actgcattct agttgtggtt tgtccaaact catcaatgta tcttatcatg tctggctcta
     3001 gctatcccgc ccctaactcc gcccatcccg cccctaactc cgcccagttc cgcccattct
     3061 ccgccccatg gctgactaat tttttttatt tatgcagagg ccgaggccgc ctcggcctct
     3121 gagctattcc agaagtagtg aggaggcttt tttggaggcc tagggacgta cccaattcgc
     3181 cctatagtga gtcgtattac gcgcgctcac tggccgtcgt tttacaacgt cgtgactggg
     3241 aaaaccctgg cgttacccaa cttaatcgcc ttgcagcaca tccccctttc gccagctggc
     3301 gtaatagcga agaggcccgc accgatcgcc cttcccaaca gttgcgcagc ctgaatggcg
     3361 aatgggnnnn nnnnnnnnnn nnnnnnnnnn nnnnnnnnnn nnnnnnnnnn nnnnnnnnnn
     3421 nnnnnnnnnn nnnnnnnnnn nnnnnnnnnn nnnnnnnnnn nnnnnnnnnn nnnnnnnnnn
     3481 nnnnnnnnnn cnnnnnnnnn nnnnnnnnnn nnnnnnnnnn nnnnnnnnnn nnnnnnnnnn
     3541 nnnnnnnnnn nnnnnnnnnn nnnnnnnnnn nnnnnnnnnn nnannnnnnn nnnnnnnnnn
     3601 nnnnnnnnnn nnnnnnnnnn nnnnnnnnnn nncctttgac gttggagtcc acgttcttta
     3661 atagtggact cttgttccaa actggaacaa cactcaaccc tatctcggtc tattcttttg
     3721 atttataagg gattttgccg atttcggcct attggttaaa aaatgagctg atttaacaaa
     3781 aatttaacgc gaattttaac aaaatattaa cgcttacaat ttaggtggca cttttcgggg
     3841 aaatgtgcgc ggaaccccta tttgtttatt tttctaaata cattcaaata tgtatccgct
     3901 catgagacaa taaccctgat aaatgcttca ataatattga aaaaggaaga gtatgagtat
     3961 tcaacatttc cgtgtcgccc ttattccctt ttttgcggca ttttgccttc ctgtttttgc
     4021 tcacccagaa acgctggtga aagtaaaaga tgctgaagat cagttgggtg cacgagtggg
     4081 ttacatcgaa ctggatctca acagcggtaa gatccttgag agttttcgcc ccgaagaacg
     4141 ttttccaatg atgagcactt ttaaagttct gctatgtggc gcggtattat cccgtattga
     4201 cgccgggcaa gagcaactcg gtcgccgcat acactattct cagaatgact tggttgagta
     4261 ctcaccagtc acagaaaagc atcttacgga tggcatgaca gtaagagaat tatgcagtgc
     4321 tgccataacc atgagtgata acactgcggc caacttactt ctgacaacga tcggaggacc
     4381 gaaggagcta accgcttttt tgcacaacat gggggatcat gtaactcgcc ttgatcgttg
     4441 ggaaccggag ctgaatgaag ccataccaaa cgacgagcgt gacaccacga tgcctgtagc
     4501 aatggcaaca acgttgcgca aactattaac tggcgaacta cttactctag cttcccggca
     4561 acaattaata gactggatgg aggcggataa agttgcagga ccacttctgc gctcggccct
     4621 tccggctggc tggtttattg ctgataaatc tggagccggt gagcgtgggt ctcgcggtat
     4681 cattgcagca ctggggccag atggtaagcc ctcccgtatc gtagttatct acacgacggg
     4741 gagtcaggca actatggatg aacgaaatag acagatcgct gagataggtg cctcactgat
     4801 taagcattgg taactgtcag accaagttta ctcatatata ctttagattg atttaaaact
     4861 tcatttttaa tttaaaagga tctaggtgaa gatccttttt gataatctca tgaccaaaat
     4921 cccttaacgt gagttttcgt tccactgagc gtcagacccc gtagaaaaga tcaaaggatc
     4981 ttcttgagat cctttttttc tgcgcgtaat ctgctgcttg caaacaaaaa aaccaccgct
     5041 accagcggtg gtttgtttgc cggatcaaga gctaccaact ctttttccga aggtaactgg
     5101 cttcagcaga gcgcagatac caaatactgt tcttctagtg tagccgtagt taggccacca
     5161 cttcaagaac tctgtagcac cgcctacata cctcgctctg ctaatcctgt taccagtggc
     5221 tgctgccagt ggcgataagt cgtgtcttac cgggttggac tcaagacgat agttaccgga
     5281 taaggcgcag cggtcgggct gaacgggggg ttcgtgcaca cagcccagct tggagcgaac
     5341 gacctacacc gaactgagat acctacagcg tgagctatga gaaagcgcca cgcttcccga
     5401 agggagaaag gcggacaggt atccggtaag cggcagggtc ggaacaggag agcgcacgag
     5461 ggagcttcca gggggaaacg cctggtatct ttatagtcct gtcgggtttc gccacctctg
     5521 acttgagcgt cgatttttgt gatgctcgtc aggggggcgg agcctatgga aaaacgccag
     5581 caacgcggcc tttttacggt tcctggcctt ttgctggcct tttgctcaca tgttctttcc
     5641 tgcgttatcc cctgattctg tggataaccg tattaccgcc tttgagtgag ctgataccgc
     5701 tcgccgcagc cgaacgaccg agcgcagcga gtcagtgagc gaggaagcgg aagagcgccc
     5761 aatacgcaaa ccgcctctcc ccgcgcgttg gccgattcat taatgcagct ggcacgacag
     5821 gtttcccgac tggaaagcgg gcagtgagcg caacgcaatt aatgtgagtt agctcactca
     5881 ttaggcaccc caggctttac actttatgct tccggctcgt atgttgtgtg gaattgtgag
     5941 cggataacaa tttcacacag gaaacagcta tgaccatgat tacgccaagc gcgcaattaa
     6001 ccctcactaa agggaacaaa agctggagct gcaagcttaa tgtagtctta tgcaatactc
     6061 ttgtagtctt gcaacatggt aacgatgagt tagcaacatg ccttacaagg agagaaaaag
     6121 caccgtgcat gccgattggt ggaagtaagg tggtacgatc gtgccttatt aggaaggcaa
     6181 cagacgggtc tgacatggat tggacgaacc actgaattgc cgcattgcag agatattgta
     6241 tttaagtgcc tagctcgata cataaacggg tctctctggt tagaccagat ctgagcctgg
     6301 gagctctctg gctaactagg gaacccactg cttaagcctc aataaagctt gccttgagtg
     6361 cttcaagtag tgtgtgcccg tctgttgtgt gactctggta actagagatc cctcagaccc
     6421 ttttagtcag tgtggaaaat ctctagcagt ggcgcccgaa cagggacttg aaagcgaaag
     6481 ggaaaccaga ggagctctct cgacgcagga ctcggcttgc tgaagcgcgc acggcaagag
     6541 gcgaggggcg gcgactggtg agtacgccaa aaattttgac tagcggaggc tagaaggaga
     6601 gagatgggtg cgagagcgtc agtattaagc gggggagaat tagatcgcga tgggaaaaaa
     6661 ttcggttaag gccaggggga aagaaaaaat ataaattaaa acatatagta tgggcaagca
     6721 gggagctaga acgattcgca gttaatcctg gcctgttaga aacatcagaa ggctgtagac
     6781 aaatactggg acagctacaa ccatcccttc agacaggatc agaagaactt agatcattat
     6841 ataatacagt agcaaccctc tattgtgtgc atcaaaggat agagataaaa gacaccaagg
     6901 aagctttaga caagatagag gaagagcaaa acaaaagtaa gaccaccgca cagcaagcgg
     6961 ccgctgatct tcagacctgg aggaggagat atgagggaca attggagaag tgaattatat
     7021 aaatataaag tagtaaaaat tgaaccatta ggagtagcac ccaccaaggc aaagagaaga
     7081 gtggtgcaga gagaaaaaag agcagtggga ataggagctt tgttccttgg gttcttggga
     7141 gcagcaggaa gcactatggg cgcagcgtca atgacgctga cggtacaggc cagacaatta
     7201 ttgtctggta tagtgcagca gcagaacaat ttgctgaggg ctattgaggc gcaacagcat
     7261 ctgttgcaac tcacagtctg gggcatcaag cagctccagg caagaatcct ggctgtggaa
     7321 agatacctaa aggatcaaca gctcctgggg atttggggtt gctctggaaa actcatttgc
     7381 accactgctg tgccttggaa tgctagttgg agtaataaat ctctggaaca gatttggaat
     7441 cacacgacct ggatggagtg ggacagagaa attaacaatt acacaagctt aatacactcc
     7501 ttaattgaag aatcgcaaaa ccagcaagaa aagaatgaac aagaattatt ggaattagat
     7561 aaatgggcaa gtttgtggaa ttggtttaac ataacaaatt ggctgtggta tataaaatta
     7621 ttcataatga tagtaggagg cttggtaggt ttaagaatag tttttgctgt actttctata
     7681 gtgaatagag ttaggcaggg atattcacca ttatcgtttc agacccacct cccaaccccg
     7741 aggggaccca gagagggcct atttcccatg attccttcat atttgcatat acgatacaag
     7801 gctgttagag agataattag aattaatttg actgtaaaca caaagatatt agtacaaaat
     7861 acgtgacgta gaaagtaata atttcttggg tagtttgcag ttttaaaatt atgttttaaa
     7921 atggactatc atatgcttac cgtaacttga aagtatttcg atttcttggc tttatatatc
     7981 ttgtggaaag gacgaaacac cgtttggaac catgctacaa gagttttaga gctagaaata
     8041 gcaagttaaa ataaggctag tccgttatca acttgaaaaa gtggcaccga gtcggtgctt
     8101 ttttaagctt ggcgtaacta gatcttgaga caaatggcag tattcatcca caattttaaa
     8161 agaaaagggg ggattggggg gtacagtgca ggggaaagaa tagtagacat aatagcaaca
     8221 gacatacaaa ctaaagaatt acaaaaacaa attacaaaaa ttcaaaattt tcgggtttat
     8281 tacagggaca gcagagatcc actttggcgc cggctcgagg ggg
//
