>Addgene plasmid #77375 | STK31 gRNA (BRDN0001146594) | depositor partial sequence | sequence record 144835 | Target Sequence
TTTGGAACCATGCTACAAGA
