>Addgene plasmid #77375 | STK31 gRNA (BRDN0001146594) | addgene partial sequence | sequence record 187639 | hU6-F
CGTAGAAAGTAATAATTTCTTGGGTAGTTTGCAGTTTTAAAATTATGTTTTAAAATGGACTATCATATGC
TTACCGTAACTTGAAAGTATTTCGATTTCTTGGCTTTATATATCTTGTGGAAAGGACGAAACACCGTTTG
GAACCATGCTACAAGAGTTTTAGAGCTAGAAATAGCAAGTTAAAATAAGGCTAGTCCGTTATCAACTTGA
AAAAGTGGCACCGAGTCGGTGCTTTTTTAAGCTTGGCGTAACTAGATCTTGAGACAAATGGCAGTATTCA
TCCACAATTTTAAAAGAAAAGGGGGGATTGGGGGGTACAGTGCAGGGGAAAGAATAGTAGACATAATAGC
AACAGACATACAAACTAAAGAATTACAAAAACAAATTACAAAAATTCAAAATTTTCGGGTTTATTACAGG
GACAGCAGAGATCCACTTTGGCGCCGGCTCGAGGGGGCCCGGGTGCAAAGATGGATAAAGTTTTAAACAG
AGAGGAATCTTTGCAGCTAATGGACCTTCTAGGTCTTGAAAGGAGTGGGGAATTGGCTCCGGTGCCCGTC
AGTGGGCAGA
